>Addgene plasmid #153851 | pGBW-m4252985 | depositor full sequence | sequence record 297540 | Full Sequence
CACCATGATTGAACTTTCATTAATTGACTTCTATTTGTGCTTTTTAGCCTTTCTGCTATTCCTTGTTTTA
ATTATGCTTATTATCTTTTGGTTCTCACTTGAACTGCAAGATCATAATGAAACTTGTCACGCCTAAGGAT
CCGCAGGCCTCTGCTAGCTTGACTGACTGAGATACAGCGTACCTTCAGCTCACAGACATGATAAGATACA
TTGATGAGTTTGGACAAACCACAACTAGAATGCAGTGAAAAAAATGCTTTATTTGTGAAATTTGTGATGC
TATTGCTTTATTTGTAACCATTATAAGCTGCAATAAACAAGTTAACAACAACAATTGCATTCATTTTATG
TTTCAGGTTCAGGGGGAGGTGTGGGAGGTTTTTTAAAGCAAGTAAAACCTCTACAAATGTGGTATTGGCC
CATCTCTATCGGTATCGTAGCATAACCCCTTGGGGCCTCTAAACGGGTCTTGAGGGGTTTTTTGTGCCCC
TCGGGCCGGATTGCTATCTACCGGCATTGGCGCAGAAAAAAATGCCTGATGCGACGCTGCGCGTCTTATA
CTCCCACATATGCCAGATTCAGCAACGGATACGGCTTCCCCAACTTGCCCACTTCCATACGTGTCCTCCT
TACCAGAAATTTATCCTTAAGGTCGTCAGCTATCCTGCAGGCGATCTCTCGATTTCGATCAAGACATTCC
TTTAATGGTCTTTTCTGGACACCACTAGGGGTCAGAAGTAGTTCATCAAACTTTCTTCCCTCCCTAATCT
CATTGGTTACCTTGGGCTATCGAAACTTAATTAACCAGTCAAGTCAGCTACTTGGCGAGATCGACTTGTC
TGGGTTTCGACTACGCTCAGAATTGCGTCAGTCAAGTTCGATCTGGTCCTTGCTATTGCACCCGTTCTCC
GATTACGAGTTTCATTTAAATCATGTGAGCAAAAGGCCAGCAAAAGGCCAGGAACCGTAAAAAGGCCGCG
TTGCTGGCGTTTTTCCATAGGCTCCGCCCCCCTGACGAGCATCACAAAAATCGACGCTCAAGTCAGAGGT
GGCGAAACCCGACAGGACTATAAAGATACCAGGCGTTTCCCCCTGGAAGCTCCCTCGTGCGCTCTCCTGT
TCCGACCCTGCCGCTTACCGGATACCTGTCCGCCTTTCTCCCTTCGGGAAGCGTGGCGCTTTCTCATAGC
TCACGCTGTAGGTATCTCAGTTCGGTGTAGGTCGTTCGCTCCAAGCTGGGCTGTGTGCACGAACCCCCCG
TTCAGCCCGACCGCTGCGCCTTATCCGGTAACTATCGTCTTGAGTCCAACCCGGTAAGACACGACTTATC
GCCACTGGCAGCAGCCACTGGTAACAGGATTAGCAGAGCGAGGTATGTAGGCGGTGCTACAGAGTTCTTG
AAGTGGTGGCCTAACTACGGCTACACTAGAAGAACAGTATTTGGTATCTGCGCTCTGCTGAAGCCAGTTA
CCTTCGGAAAAAGAGTTGGTAGCTCTTGATCCGGCAAACAAACCACCGCTGGTAGCGGTGGTTTTTTTGT
TTGCAAGCAGCAGATTACGCGCAGAAAAAAAGGATCTCAAGAAGATCCTTTGATCTTTTCTACGGGGTCT
GACGCTCAGTGGAACGAAAACTCACGTTAAGGGATTTTGGTCATGAGATTATCAAAAAGGATCTTCACCT
AGATCCTTTTAAATTAAAAATGAAGTTTTAAATCAATCTAAAGTATATATGAGTAAACTTGGTCTGACAG
TTACCAATGCTTAATCAGTGAGGCACCTATCTCAGCGATCTGTCTATTTCGTTCATCCATAGTTGCATTT
AAATTTCCGAACTCTCCAAGGCCCTCGTCGGAAAATCTTCAAACCTTTCGTCCGATCCATCTTGCAGGCT
ACCTCTCGAACGAACTATCGCAAGTCTCTTGGCCGGCCTTGCGCCTTGGCTATTGCTTGGCAGCGCCTAT
CGCCAGGTATTACTCCAATCCCGAATATCCGAGATCGGGATCACCCGAGAGAAGTTCAACCTACATCCTC
AATCCCGATCTATCCGAGATCCGAGGAATATCGAAATCGGGGCGCGCCTGGCCTCCGCGCCGGGTTTTGG
CGCCTCCCGCGGGCGCCCCCCTCGTCACGGCGAGCGCTGCCACGTCAGACGAAGGGCGCAGGAGCGTCCT
GATCCTTCCGCCCGGACGCTCAGGACAGCGGCCCGCTGCTCATAAGACTCGGCCTTAGAACCCCAGTATC
AGCAGAAGGACATTTTAGGACGGGACTTGGGTGACTCTAGGGCACTGGTTTTCTTTCCAGAGAGCGGAAC
AGGCGAGGAAAAGTAGTCCCTTCTCGGCGATTCTGCGGAGGGATCTCCGTGGGGCGGTGAACGCCGATGA
TTATATAAGGACGCGCCGGGTGTGGCACAGCTAGTTCCGTCGCAGCCGGGATTTGGGTCGCGGTTCTTGT
TTGTGGATCGCTGTGATCGTCACTTGGTGAGTAGCGGGCTGCTGGGCTGGCCGGGGCTTTCGTGGCCGCC
GGGCCGCTCGGTGGGACGGAAGCGTGTGGAGAGACCGCCAAGGGCTGTAGTCTGGGTCCGCGAGCAAGGT
TGCCCTGAACTGGGGGTTGGGGGGAGCGCAGCAAAATGGCGGCTGTTCCCGAGTCTTGAATGGAAGACGC
TTGTGAGGCGGGCTGTGAGGTCGTTGAAACAAGGTGGGGGGCATGGTGGGCGGCAAGAACCCAAGGTCTT
GAGCCCTTCGCTAATGCGGGAAAGCTCTTATTCGGGTGAGATGGGCTGGGCACCATCTGGGGACCCTGAC
GTGAAGTTTGTCACTGACTGGAGAACTCGGTTTGTCGTCTGTTGCGGGGGCGGCAGTTATGGCGGTGCCG
TTGGGCAGTGCACCCGTACCTTTGGGAGCGCGCGCCCTCGTCGTGTCGTGACGTCACCCGTTCTGTTGGC
TTATAATGCAGGGTGGGGCCACCAGCCGGTAGGTGTGCGGTAGGCTTTTCTCCGTCGCAGGACGCAGGGT
TCGGGCCTAGGGTAGGCTCTCCTGAATCGACAGGCGCCGGACCTCTGGTGAGGGGAGGGATAAGTGAGGC
GTCAGTTTCTTTGGTCGGTTTTATGTACCTATCTTCTTAAGTAGCTGAAGCTCCGGTTTTGAACTATGCG
CTCGGGGTTGGCGAGTGTGTTTTGTGAAGTTTTTTAGGCACCTTTTGAAATGTAATCATTTGGGTCAATA
TGTAATTTTCAGTGTTAGACTTGTAAATTGTCCGCTAAATTCTGGCCGTTTTTGGCTTTTTTGTTAGACA
ACATGGGTAAAAAGCCTGAACTCACCGCGACGTCTGTCGAGAAGTTTCTGATCGAAAAGTTCGACAGCGT
CTCCGACCTGATGCAGCTCTCGGAGGGCGAAGAATCTCGTGCTTTCAGCTTCGATGTAGGAGGGCGTGGA
TATGTCCTGCGGGTAAATAGCTGCGCCGATGGTTTCTACAAAGATCGTTATGTTTATCGGCACTTTGCAT
CCGCCGCGCTCCCGATTCCGGAAGTGCTTGACATTGGGGAGTTCAGCGAGAGCCTGACCTATTGCATCTC
CCGCCGTGCACAGGGTGTCACGTTGCAAGACCTGCCTGAAACCGAACTGCCCGCTGTTCTGCAGCCGGTC
GCGGAGGCAATGGATGCCATCGCTGCCGCCGATCTTAGCCAGACGAGCGGGTTCGGCCCATTCGGACCGC
AAGGAATCGGTCAATACACTACATGGCGTGATTTCATATGCGCGATTGCTGATCCCCATGTGTATCACTG
GCAAACTGTGATGGACGACACCGTCAGTGCGTCCGTCGCGCAGGCTCTCGATGAGCTGATGCTTTGGGCC
GAGGACTGCCCCGAAGTCCGGCACCTCGTGCACGCGGATTTCGGCTCCAACAATGTCCTGACGGACAATG
GCCGCATAACAGCGGTCATTGACTGGAGCGAGGCGATGTTCGGGGATTCCCAATACGAGGTCGCCAACAT
CTTCTTCTGGAGGCCGTGGTTGGCTTGTATGGAGCAGCAGACGCGCTACTTCGAGCGGAGGCATCCGGAG
CTTGCAGGATCGCCCCGGCTCCGGGCGTATATGCTCCGCATTGGTCTTGACCAACTCTATCAGAGCTTGG
TTGACGGCAATTTCGATGATGCAGCTTGGGCGCAGGGTCGATGCGACGCAATCGTCCGATCCGGAGCCGG
GACTGTCGGGCGTACACAAATCGCCCGCAGAAGCGCCGCCGTCTGGACCGATGGCTGTGTAGAAGTACTC
GCCGATAGTGGAAACCGACGCCCCAGCACTCGTCCGAGGGCAAAGGAATAAGCTAGTATGTAAGCCTAGT
CTTAGATAATAAAATCGCTATCCATCGAAGATGGATGTGTGTTGGTTTTTTGTGTGTGTAACGCTAGGCG
CGCCTGGTGTACCGAGAACGATCCTCTCAGTGCGAGTCTCGACGATCCATATCGTTGCTTGGCAGTCAGC
CAGTCGGAATCCAGCTTGGGACCCAGGAAGTCCAATCGTCAGATATTGTACTCAAGCCTGGTCACGGCAG
CGTACCGATCTGTTTAAACCTAGATATTGATAGTCTGATCGGTCAACGTATAATCGAGTCCTAGCTTTTG
CAAACATCTATCAAGAGACAGGATCAGCAGGAGGCTTTCGCATGAGTATTCAACATTTCCGTGTCGCCCT
TATTCCCTTTTTTGCGGCATTTTGCCTTCCTGTTTTTGCTCACCCAGAAACGCTGGTGAAAGTAAAAGAT
GCTGAAGATCAGTTGGGTGCGCGAGTGGGTTACATCGAACTGGATCTCAACAGCGGTAAGATCCTTGAGA
GTTTTCGCCCCGAAGAACGCTTTCCAATGATGAGCACTTTTAAAGTTCTGCTATGTGGCGCGGTATTATC
CCGTATTGACGCCGGGCAAGAGCAACTCGGTCGCCGCATACACTATTCTCAGAATGACTTGGTTGAGTAT
TCACCAGTCACAGAAAAGCATCTTACGGATGGCATGACAGTAAGAGAATTATGCAGTGCTGCCATAACCA
TGAGTGATAACACTGCGGCCAACTTACTTCTGACAACGATTGGAGGACCGAAGGAGCTAACCGCTTTTTT
GCACAACATGGGGGATCATGTAACTCGCCTTGATCGTTGGGAACCGGAGCTGAATGAAGCCATACCAAAC
GACGAGCGTGACACCACGATGCCTGTAGCAATGGCAACAACCTTGCGTAAACTATTAACTGGCGAACTAC
TTACTCTAGCTTCCCGGCAACAGTTGATAGACTGGATGGAGGCGGATAAAGTTGCAGGACCACTTCTGCG
CTCGGCCCTTCCGGCTGGCTGGTTTATTGCTGATAAATCTGGAGCCGGTGAGCGTGGGTCTCGCGGTATC
ATTGCAGCACTGGGGCCAGATGGTAAGCCCTCCCGTATCGTAGTTATCTACACGACGGGGAGTCAGGCAA
CTATGGATGAACGAAATAGACAGATCGCTGAGATAGGTGCCTCACTGATTAAGCATTGGTAACCGATTCT
AGGTGCATTGGCGCAGAAAAAAATGCCTGATGCGACGCTGCGCGTCTTATACTCCCACATATGCCAGATT
CAGCAACGGATACGGCTTCCCCAACTTGCCCACTTCCATACGTGTCCTCCTTACCAGAAATTTATCCTTA
AGATCCCGAATCGTTTAAACTCGACTCTGGCTCTATCGAATCTCCGTCGTTTCGAGCTTACGCGAACAGC
CGTGGCGCTCATTTGCTCGTCGGGCATCGAATCTCGTCAGCTATCGTCAGCTTACCTTTTTGGCAGCGAT
CGCGGCTCCCGACATCTTGGACCATTAGCTCCACAGGTATCTTCTTCCCTCTAGTGGTCATAACAGCAGC
TTCAGCTACCTCTCAATTCAAAAAACCCCTCAAGACCCGTTTAGAGGCCCCAAGGGGTTATGCTATCAAT
CGTTGCGTTACACACACAAAAAACCAACACACATCCATCTTCGATGGATAGCGATTTTATTATCTAACTG
CTGATCGAGTGTAGCCAGATCTAGTAATCAATTACGGGGTCATTAGTTCATAGCCCATATATGGAGTTCC
GCGTTACATAACTTACGGTAAATGGCCCGCCTGGCTGACCGCCCAACGACCCCCGCCCATTGACGTCAAT
AATGACGTATGTTCCCATAGTAACGCCAATAGGGACTTTCCATTGACGTCAATGGGTGGAGTATTTACGG
TAAACTGCCCACTTGGCAGTACATCAAGTGTATCATATGCCAAGTACGCCCCCTATTGACGTCAATGACG
GTAAATGGCCCGCCTGGCATTATGCCCAGTACATGACCTTATGGGACTTTCCTACTTGGCAGTACATCTA
CGTATTAGTCATCGCTATTACCATGCTGATGCGGTTTTGGCAGTACATCAATGGGCGTGGATAGCGGTTT
GACTCACGGGGATTTCCAAGTCTCCACCCCATTGACGTCAATGGGAGTTTGTTTTGGCACCAAAATCAAC
GGGACTTTCCAAAATGTCGTAACAACTCCGCCCCATTGACGCAAATGGGCGGTAGGCGTGTACGGTGGGA
GGTCTATATAAGCAGAGCTGGTTTAGTGAACCGTCAGATCAGATCTTTGTCGATCCTACCATCCACTCGA
CACACCCGCCAGCGGCCGC
Features (pLannotate 1.2.2; 19 found; start..end, strand, type, name):
      5..133     +  CDS            NS7B_SARS2: Experimental evidence at protein level: Swiss-Prot protein existence level 1. From Severe acute respiratory syndrome coronavirus 2 (2019-nCoV) (SARS-CoV-2).
    202..323     -  polyA_signal   SV40 poly(A) signal: SV40 polyadenylation signal
    346..415     -  CDS            large T antigen (fragment): large T antigen from SV40 (simian virus 40)
    438..484     +  terminator     T7 terminator: transcription terminator for bacteriophage T7 RNA polymerase
    514..650     +  terminator     rrnG terminator: transcription terminator from the E. coli ribosomal RNA rrnG operon (Albrechtsen et al., 1991)
    695..766     +  misc_feature   3' β-globin insulator: insulator downstream of the human β-globin locus (Farrell et al., 2002)
    992..1580    -  rep_origin     ori: high-copy-number ColE1/pMB1/pBR322/pUC origin of replication
   1752..1816    -  CDS            bla(M) (fragment): β-lactamase lacking the signal sequence; bla(M); allows cytosolic expression of β-lactamase
   2080..3289    +  promoter       UbC promoter: human ubiquitin C promoter
   3299..4320    +  CDS            HygR (fragment): hygromycin B phosphotransferase confers resistance to hygromycin
   4348..4396    +  polyA_signal   poly(A) signal: synthetic polyadenylation signal
   4662..5522    +  CDS            AmpR: β-lactamase; bla; confers resistance to ampicillin, carbenicillin, and related antibiotics
   5535..5671    +  terminator     rrnG terminator: transcription terminator from the E. coli ribosomal RNA rrnG operon (Albrechtsen et al., 1991)
   5823..5894    +  misc_feature   5' β-globin insulator: insulator upstream of the human β-globin locus (Farrell et al., 2002)
   5899..5945    -  terminator     T7 terminator: transcription terminator for bacteriophage T7 RNA polymerase
   5963..6011    -  polyA_signal   poly(A) signal: synthetic polyadenylation signal
   6092..6395    +  enhancer       CMV enhancer: human cytomegalovirus immediate early enhancer
   6468..6485    -  promoter       CMV promoter (fragment): human cytomegalovirus (CMV) immediate early promoter
   6548..6599    +  promoter       CMVd2 promoter: truncated human cytomegalovirus (CMV) immediate early promoter that yields moderately reduced expression relative to the full-length promoter
