[The description below was written by a language model from this plasmid's Addgene catalogue record and pLannotate feature annotations shown in this document.]
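Description:
pGBW-m4252985 is a mammalian expression plasmid carrying the wild-type ORF7b accessory protein gene of SARS-CoV-2, built in a pTwist_CMV_Hygro_6 backbone from which an AarI site was removed. It is propagated in E. coli as a high-copy plasmid through a ColE1/pUC-type origin and selected with ampicillin via a full-length β-lactamase (AmpR) gene. A short additional β-lactamase fragment annotated near the origin appears to be a backbone remnant rather than a functional marker. The sequenced record is 6,669 nt, consistent with the catalogued backbone plus the small insert of roughly 125 bp.

The ORF7b coding sequence sits at the start of the circular map, immediately downstream of the human cytomegalovirus immediate-early enhancer and promoter elements that wrap around from the end of the record; the annotation tool identifies the promoter region as CMV fragments, including a truncated CMVd2 form. No epitope tag or reporter fusion is annotated or listed. An SV40 polyadenylation signal lies just after the insert, though it is annotated on the opposite strand. The expression unit is bracketed by 5' and 3' β-globin insulator elements, and by T7 and rrnG terminators and a synthetic poly(A) signal, which help isolate it from transcription arising elsewhere in the plasmid. A separate cassette uses the human ubiquitin C promoter to drive hygromycin B phosphotransferase, followed by a synthetic poly(A) signal, allowing hygromycin selection of transfected mammalian cells, including stable lines.

The plasmid is intended for expressing ORF7b in mammalian cells. The record does not specify particular downstream applications or the cloning method used.
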