Addgene plasmid #153851: pGBW-m4252985
Purpose: Mammalian expression plasmid for SARS-CoV-2 ORF7b
Depositing lab: Ginkgo Bioworks & Benjie Chen. Depositing organization: Ginkgo Bioworks.
Backbone
  Vector backbone: pTwist_CMV_Hygro_6 with AarI site removed
  Backbone size w/o insert (bp): 6525
  Vector type: Mammalian Expression
  Selectable markers: Hygromycin
Growth in bacteria
  Bacterial resistance: Ampicillin, 100 μg/mL
  Growth temperature: 37°C
  Growth strain: DH5alpha
  Copy number: High Copy
Gene/Insert
  Gene/Insert name: SARS-CoV-2 ORF7b
  Species: Severe acute respiratory syndrome coronavirus 2
  Insert size (bp): 125
  Mutation: wt
  Entrez Gene: ORF7b (a.k.a. GU280_gp08)
  Promoter: CMV
  Cloning method: Unknown
Resource information
  A portion of this plasmid was derived from a plasmid made by: GinkgoBioworks
Depositor comments: NCBI reference sequence: 43740574
How to cite: pGBW-m4252985 was a gift from Ginkgo Bioworks & Benjie Chen (Addgene plasmid # 153851 ; http://n2t.net/addgene:153851 ; RRID:Addgene_153851)
